>Addgene plasmid #27355 | LeGO-R | depositor full sequence | sequence record 12902 | Author sequence
GTCGACGGATCGGGAGATCTCCCGATCCCCTATGGTGCACTCTCAGTACAATCTGCTCTGATGCCGCATA
GTTAAGCCAGTATCTGCTCCCTGCTTGTGTGTTGGAGGTCGCTGAGTAGTGCGCGAGCAAAATTTAAGCT
ACAACAAGGCAAGGCTTGACCGACAATTGCATGAAGAATCTGCTTAGGGTTAGGCGTTTTGCGCTGCTTC
GCGATGTACGGGCCAGATATACGCGTTGACATTGATTATTGACTAGTTATTAATAGTAATCAATTACGGG
GTCATTAGTTCATAGCCCATATATGGAGTTCCGCGTTACATAACTTACGGTAAATGGCCCGCCTGGCTGA
CCGCCCAACGACCCCCGCCCATTGACGTCAATAATGACGTATGTTCCCATAGTAACGCCAATAGGGACTT
TCCATTGACGTCAATGGGTGGAGTATTTACGGTAAACTGCCCACTTGGCAGTACATCAAGTGTATCATAT
GCCAAGTACGCCCCCTATTGACGTCAATGACGGTAAATGGCCCGCCTGGCATTATGCCCAGTACATGACC
TTATGGGACTTTCCTACTTGGCAGTACATCTACGTATTAGTCATCGCTATTACCATGGTGATGCGGTTTT
GGCAGTACATCAATGGGCGTGGATAGCGGTTTGACTCACGGGGATTTCCAAGTCTCCACCCCATTGACGT
CAATGGGAGTTTGTTTTGGCACCAAAATCAACGGGACTTTCCAAAATGTCGTAACAACTCCGCCCCATTG
ACGCAAATGGGCGGTAGGCGTGTACGGTGGGAGGTCTATATAAGCAGCGCGTTTTGCCTGTACTGGGTCT
CTCTGGTTAGACCAGATCTGAGCCTGGGAGCTCTCTGGCTAACTAGGGAACCCACTGCTTAAGCCTCAAT
AAAGCTTGCCTTGAGTGCTTCAAGTAGTGTGTGCCCGTCTGTTGTGTGACTCTGGTAACTAGAGATCCCT
CAGACCCTTTTAGTCAGTGTGGAAAATCTCTAGCAGTGGCGCCCGAACAGGGACTTGAAAGCGAAAGGGA
AACCAGAGGAGCTCTCTCGACGCAGGACTCGGCTTGCTGAAGCGCGCACGGCAAGAGGCGAGGGGCGGCG
ACTGGTGAGTACGCCAAAAATTTTGACTAGCGGAGGCTAGAAGGAGAGAGATGGGTGCGAGAGCGTCAGT
ATTAAGCGGGGGAGAATTAGATCGCGATGGGAAAAAATTCGGTTAAGGCCAGGGGGAAAGAAAAAATATA
AATTAAAACATATAGTATGGGCAAGCAGGGAGCTAGAACGATTCGCAGTTAATCCTGGCCTGTTAGAAAC
ATCAGAAGGCTGTAGACAAATACTGGGACAGCTACAACCATCCCTTCAGACAGGATCAGAAGAACTTAGA
TCATTATATAATACAGTAGCAACCCTCTATTGTGTGCATCAAAGGATAGAGATAAAAGACACCAAGGAAG
CTTTAGACAAGATAGAGGAAGAGCAAAACAAAAGTAAGACCACCGCACAGCAAGCGGCCGGCCGCGCTGA
TCTTCAGACCTGGAGGAGGAGATATGAGGGACAATTGGAGAAGTGAATTATATAAATATAAAGTAGTAAA
AATTGAACCATTAGGAGTAGCACCCACCAAGGCAAAGAGAAGAGTGGTGCAGAGAGAAAAAAGAGCAGTG
GGAATAGGAGCTTTGTTCCTTGGGTTCTTGGGAGCAGCAGGAAGCACTATGGGCGCAGCGTCAATGACGC
TGACGGTACAGGCCAGACAATTATTGTCTGGTATAGTGCAGCAGCAGAACAATTTGCTGAGGGCTATTGA
GGCGCAACAGCATCTGTTGCAACTCACAGTCTGGGGCATCAAGCAGCTCCAGGCAAGAATCCTGGCTGTG
GAAAGATACCTAAAGGATCAACAGCTCCTGGGGATTTGGGGTTGCTCTGGAAAACTCATTTGCACCACTG
CTGTGCCTTGGAATGCTAGTTGGAGTAATAAATCTCTGGAACAGATTTGGAATCACACGACCTGGATGGA
GTGGGACAGAGAAATTAACAATTACACAAGCTTAATACACTCCTTAATTGAAGAATCGCAAAACCAGCAA
GAAAAGAATGAACAAGAATTATTGGAATTAGATAAATGGGCAAGTTTGTGGAATTGGTTTAACATAACAA
ATTGGCTGTGGTATATAAAATTATTCATAATGATAGTAGGAGGCTTGGTAGGTTTAAGAATAGTTTTTGC
TGTACTTTCTATAGTGAATAGAGTTAGGCAGGGATATTCACCATTATCGTTTCAGACCCACCTCCCAACC
CCGAGGGGACCCGACAGGCCCGAAGGAATAGAAGAAGAAGGTGGAGAGAGAGACAGAGACAGATCCATTC
GATTAGTGAACGGATCGGCACTGCGTGCGCCAATTCTGCAGACAAATGGCAGTATTCATCCACAATTTTA
AAAGAAAAGGGGGGATTGGGGGGTACAGTGCAGGGGAAAGAATAGTAGACATAATAGCAACAGACATACA
AACTAAAGAATTACAAAAACAAATTACAAAAATTCAAAATTTTCGGGTTTATTACAGGGACAGCAGAGAT
CCAGTTTGGTTAGTACCGGGCCCGCTCTAGAGATCCGACGCCGCCATCTCTAGGCCCGCGCCGGCCCCCT
CGCACAGACTTGTGGGAGAAGCTCGGCTACTCCCCTGCCCCGGTTAATTTGCATATAATATTTCCTAGTA
ACTATAGAGGCTTAATGTGCGATAAAAGACAGATAATCTGTTCTTTTTAATACTAGCTACATTTTACATG
ATAGGCTTGGATTTCTATAAGAGATACAAATACTAAATTATTATTTTAAAAAACAGCACAAAAGGAAACT
CACCCTAACTGTAAAGTAATTGTGTGTTTTGAGACTATAAATATCCCTTGGAGAAAAGCCTTGTTAACGC
GCGGTGACCCTCGAGGTCGACGGTATCGATAAGCTCGCTTCACGAGATTCCAGCAGGTCGAGGGACCTAA
TAACTTCGTATAGCATACATTATACGAAGTTATATTAAGGGTTCCAAGCTTAAGCGGCCGCTGAAAGACC
CCACCTGTAGGTTTGGCAAGCTAGCTGCAGTAACGCCATTTTGCAAGGCATGGAAAAATACCAAACCAAG
AATAGAGAAGTTCAGATCAAGGGCGGGTACATGAAAATAGCTAACGTTGGGCCAAACAGGATATCTGCGG
TGAGCAGTTTCGGCCCCGGCCCGGGGCCAAGAACAGATGGTCACCGCAGTTTCGGCCCCGGCCCGAGGCC
AAGAACAGATGGTCCCCAGATATGGCCCAACCCTCAGCAGTTTCTTAAGACCCATCAGATGTTTCCAGGC
TCCCCCAAGGACCTGAAATGACCCTGCGCCTTATTTGAATTAACCAATCAGCCTGCTTCTCGCTTCTGTT
CGCGCGCTTCTGCTTCCCGAGCTCTATAAAAGAGCTCACAACCCCTCACTCGGCGCGCCAGTCCTCCGAT
TGACTGAGTCGCCCGGATCCCGCCACCATGGCCTCCTCCGAGAACGTCATCACCGAGTTCATGCGCTTCA
AGGTGCGCATGGAGGGCACCGTGAACGGCCACGAGTTCGAGATCGAGGGCGAGGGCGAGGGCCGCCCCTA
CGAGGGCCACAACACCGTGAAGCTGAAGGTGACCAAGGGCGGCCCCCTGCCCTTCGCCTGGGACATCCTG
TCCCCCCAGTTCCAGTACGGCTCCAAGGTGTACGTGAAGCACCCCGCCGACATCCCCGACTACAAGAAGC
TGTCCTTCCCCGAGGGCTTCAAGTGGGAGCGCGTGATGAACTTCGAGGACGGCGGCGTGGCGACCGTGAC
CCAGGACTCCTCCCTGCAGGACGGCTGCTTCATCTACAAGGTGAAGTTCATCGGCGTGAACTTCCCCTCC
GACGGCCCCGTGATGCAGAAGAAGACCATGGGCTGGGAGGCCTCCACCGAGCGCCTGTACCCCCGCGACG
GCGTGCTGAAGGGCGAGACCCACAAGGCCCTGAAGCTGAAGGACGGCGGCCACTACCTGGTGGAGTTCAA
GTCCATCTACATGGCCAAGAAGCCCGTGCAGCTGCCCGGCTACTACTACGTGGACGCCAAGCTGGACATC
ACCTCCCACAACGAGGACTACACCATCGTGGAGCAGTACGAGCGCACCGAGGGCCGCCACCACCTGTTCC
TGTAGGAATTCGTCGAGGGACCTAATAACTTCGTATAGCATACATTATACGAAGTTATACATGTTTAAGG
GTTCCGGTTCCACTAGGTACAATTCGATATCAAGCTTATCGATAATCAACCTCTGGATTACAAAATTTGT
GAAAGATTGACTGGTATTCTTAACTATGTTGCTCCTTTTACGCTATGTGGATACGCTGCTTTAATGCCTT
TGTATCATGCTATTGCTTCCCGTATGGCTTTCATTTTCTCCTCCTTGTATAAATCCTGGTTGCTGTCTCT
TTATGAGGAGTTGTGGCCCGTTGTCAGGCAACGTGGCGTGGTGTGCACTGTGTTTGCTGACGCAACCCCC
ACTGGTTGGGGCATTGCCACCACCTGTCAGCTCCTTTCCGGGACTTTCGCTTTCCCCCTCCCTATTGCCA
CGGCGGAACTCATCGCCGCCTGCCTTGCCCGCTGCTGGACAGGGGCTCGGCTGTTGGGCACTGACAATTC
CGTGGTGTTGTCGGGGAAATCATCGTCCTTTCCTTGGCTGCTCGCCTGTGTTGCCACCTGGATTCTGCGC
GGGACGTCCTTCTGCTACGTCCCTTCGGCCCTCAATCCAGCGGACCTTCCTTCCCGCGGCCTGCTGCCGG
CTCTGCGGCCTCTTCCGCGTCTTCGCCTTCGCCCTCAGACGAGTCGGATCTCCCTTTGGGCCGCCTCCCC
GCATCGATACCGTCGACCTCGATCGAGACCTAGAAAAACATGGAGCAATCACAAGTAGCAATACAGCAGC
TACCAATGCTGATTGTGCCTGGCTAGAAGCACAAGAGGAGGAGGAGGTGGGTTTTCCAGTCACACCTCAG
GTACCTTTAAGACCAATGACTTACAAGGCAGCTGTAGATCTTAGCCACTTTTTAAAAGAAAAGGGGGGAC
TGGAAGGGCTAATTCACTCCCAACGAAGACAAGATATCCTTGATCTGTGGATCTACCACACACAAGGCTA
CTTCCCTGATTGGCAGAACTACACACCAGGGCCAGGGATCAGATATCCACTGACCTTTGGATGGTGCTAC
AAGCTAGTACCAGTTGAGCAAGAGAAGGTAGAAGAAGCCAATGAAGGAGAGAACACCCGCTTGTTACACC
CTGTGAGCCTGCATGGGATGGATGACCCGGAGAGAGAAGTATTAGAGTGGAGGTTTGACAGCCGCCTAGC
ATTTCATCACATGGCCCGAGAGCTGCATCCGGACTGTACTGGGTCTCTCTGGTTAGACCAGATCTGAGCC
TGGGAGCTCTCTGGCTAACTAGGGAACCCACTGCTTAAGCCTCAATAAAGCTTGCCTTGAGTGCTTCAAG
TAGTGTGTGCCCGTCTGTTGTGTGACTCTGGTAACTAGAGATCCCTCAGACCCTTTTAGTCAGTGTGGAA
AATCTCTAGCAGCATGTGAGCAAAAGGCCAGCAAAAGGCCAGGAACCGTAAAAAGGCCGCGTTGCTGGCG
TTTTTCCATAGGCTCCGCCCCCCTGACGAGCATCACAAAAATCGACGCTCAAGTCAGAGGTGGCGAAACC
CGACAGGACTATAAAGATACCAGGCGTTTCCCCCTGGAAGCTCCCTCGTGCGCTCTCCTGTTCCGACCCT
GCCGCTTACCGGATACCTGTCCGCCTTTCTCCCTTCGGGAAGCGTGGCGCTTTCTCATAGCTCACGCTGT
AGGTATCTCAGTTCGGTGTAGGTCGTTCGCTCCAAGCTGGGCTGTGTGCACGAACCCCCCGTTCAGCCCG
ACCGCTGCGCCTTATCCGGTAACTATCGTCTTGAGTCCAACCCGGTAAGACACGACTTATCGCCACTGGC
AGCAGCCACTGGTAACAGGATTAGCAGAGCGAGGTATGTAGGCGGTGCTACAGAGTTCTTGAAGTGGTGG
CCTAACTACGGCTACACTAGAAGAACAGTATTTGGTATCTGCGCTCTGCTGAAGCCAGTTACCTTCGGAA
AAAGAGTTGGTAGCTCTTGATCCGGCAAACAAACCACCGCTGGTAGCGGTGGTTTTTTTGTTTGCAAGCA
GCAGATTACGCGCAGAAAAAAAGGATCTCAAGAAGATCCTTTGATCTTTTCTACGGGGTCTGACGCTCAG
TGGAACGAAAACTCACGTTAAGGGATTTTGGTCATGAGATTATCAAAAAGGATCTTCACCTAGATCCTTT
TAAATTAAAAATGAAGTTTTAAATCAATCTAAAGTATATATGAGTAAACTTGGTCTGACAGTTACCAATG
CTTAATCAGTGAGGCACCTATCTCAGCGATCTGTCTATTTCGTTCATCCATAGTTGCCTGACTCCCCGTC
GTGTAGATAACTACGATACGGGAGGGCTTACCATCTGGCCCCAGTGCTGCAATGATACCGCGAGACCCAC
GCTCACCGGCTCCAGATTTATCAGCAATAAACCAGCCAGCCGGAAGGGCCGAGCGCAGAAGTGGTCCTGC
AACTTTATCCGCCTCCATCCAGTCTATTAATTGTTGCCGGGAAGCTAGAGTAAGTAGTTCGCCAGTTAAT
AGTTTGCGCAACGTTGTTGCCATTGCTACAGGCATCGTGGTGTCACGCTCGTCGTTTGGTATGGCTTCAT
TCAGCTCCGGTTCCCAACGATCAAGGCGAGTTACATGATCCCCCATGTTGTGCAAAAAAGCGGTTAGCTC
CTTCGGTCCTCCGATCGTTGTCAGAAGTAAGTTGGCCGCAGTGTTATCACTCATGGTTATGGCAGCACTG
CATAATTCTCTTACTGTCATGCCATCCGTAAGATGCTTTTCTGTGACTGGTGAGTACTCAACCAAGTCAT
TCTGAGAATAGTGTATGCGGCGACCGAGTTGCTCTTGCCCGGCGTCAATACGGGATAATACCGCGCCACA
TAGCAGAACTTTAAAAGTGCTCATCATTGGAAAACGTTCTTCGGGGCGAAAACTCTCAAGGATCTTACCG
CTGTTGAGATCCAGTTCGATGTAACCCACTCGTGCACCCAACTGATCTTCAGCATCTTTTACTTTCACCA
GCGTTTCTGGGTGAGCAAAAACAGGAAGGCAAAATGCCGCAAAAAAGGGAATAAGGGCGACACGGAAATG
TTGAATACTCATACTCTTCCTTTTTCAATATTATTGAAGCATTTATCAGGGTTATTGTCTCATGAGCGGA
TACATATTTGAATGTATTTAGAAAAATAAACAAATAGGGGTTCCGCGCACATTTCCCCGAAAAGTGCCAC
CTGAC
Features (pLannotate 1.2.2; 23 found; start..end, strand, type, name):
     31..83      -  misc_feature   bom (fragment): basis of mobility region from pBR322
    238..617     +  enhancer       CMV enhancer: human cytomegalovirus immediate early enhancer
    618..817     +  promoter       CMV promoter: human cytomegalovirus (CMV) immediate early promoter
    835..1015    +  LTR            5' LTR (truncated): truncated 5' long terminal repeat (LTR) from HIV-1
   1062..1187    +  misc_feature   HIV-1 Ψ: packaging signal of human immunodeficiency virus type 1
   1171..1509    +  CDS            HIV-1 gag (fragment): gag protein from human immunodeficiency virus 1; gag
   1686..1919    +  misc_feature   RRE: The Rev response element (RRE) of HIV-1 allows for Rev-dependent mRNA export from the nucleus to the cytoplasm.
   2296..2396    +  CDS            Rev (fragment): human immunodeficiency virus 1 (HIV-1) Rev protein; rev; enhances nuclear export of unspliced and incompletely spliced viral mRNAs
   2446..2563    +  misc_feature   cPPT/CTS: central polypurine tract and central termination sequence of HIV-1
   2622..2935    +  promoter       U6 promoter: RNA polymerase III promoter for mouse U6 snRNA (Das et al., 1988)
   2948..2975    -  misc_feature   MCS (fragment): pBluescript multiple cloning site
   3010..3043    +  protein_bind   loxP: Cre-mediated recombination occurs in the 8-bp core sequence (GCATACAT). Cre recombinase
   3110..3516    +  promoter       SFFV promoter: spleen focus-forming virus long terminal repeat (LTR) promoter
   3528..4205    +  CDS            DsRed2: improved tetrameric variant of DsRed fluorescent protein mammalian codon-optimized
   4225..4258    +  protein_bind   loxP: Cre-mediated recombination occurs in the 8-bp core sequence (GCATACAT). Cre recombinase
   4291..4314    +  misc_feature   MCS (fragment): pBluescript multiple cloning site
   4314..4902    +  misc_feature   WPRE: woodchuck hepatitis virus posttranscriptional regulatory element
   4903..4922    +  misc_feature   MCS (fragment): pBluescript multiple cloning site
   4924..5424    +  CDS            nef (fragment): NEF_HV1LA - Experimental evidence at protein level: Swiss-Prot protein existence level 1. Extracellular Nef protein targets CD4(+) T-lymphocytes for apoptosis by interacting with CXCR4 surface receptors. From Human immunodeficiency virus type 1 group M subtype B (isolate Lai) (HIV-1).
   5431..5611    +  LTR            5' LTR (truncated): truncated 5' long terminal repeat (LTR) from HIV-1
   5673..6261    -  rep_origin     ori: high-copy-number ColE1/pMB1/pBR322/pUC origin of replication
   6432..7292    -  CDS            AmpR: β-lactamase; bla; confers resistance to ampicillin, carbenicillin, and related antibiotics
   7293..7397    -  promoter       AmpR promoter: bla
