[The description below was written by a language model from this plasmid's Addgene catalogue record and pLannotate feature annotations shown in this document.]
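Description:
LeGO-R is an HIV-1-derived, third-generation lentiviral vector from the LeGO ("lentiviral gene ontology") series, built on a derivative of pLentiLox3.7 and intended for shRNA delivery with a red fluorescent marker. In bacteria the 7.4 kb plasmid is maintained through a high-copy ColE1/pUC-type origin and selected with ampicillin via the β-lactamase gene.

The viral genome is transcribed in packaging cells from a CMV enhancer/promoter fused to a truncated 5' LTR, which makes genomic RNA production Tat-independent. This is followed by the Ψ packaging signal with a gag fragment, the Rev response element for nuclear export of the unspliced RNA, and the cPPT/CTS, which aids nuclear import and transduction. The payload has two expression units. A mouse U6 RNA polymerase III promoter sits upstream of a short cloning region where shRNA cassettes are inserted; the depositor notes compatibility with shRNAs transferred from pSUPER as XbaI/XhoI fragments, and no shRNA is present in this construct. Downstream, the spleen focus-forming virus (SFFV) LTR promoter drives DsRed2, cloned between BamHI and EcoRI, so that transduced cells can be identified or sorted by red fluorescence. The SFFV-DsRed2 cassette is flanked by two loxP sites annotated on the same strand, which would allow Cre-mediated removal of the marker. A WPRE follows to enhance transcript stability and expression, then a nef-annotated fragment and the 3' LTR, which the automated annotation labels as another truncated 5' LTR.

Because the plasmid lacks the viral structural and enzymatic genes, particles are made by co-transfection with second- or third-generation packaging plasmids plus an envelope plasmid such as VSV-G. It is used for functional gene analysis by knockdown in mammalian cells.
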