Addgene plasmid #27355: LeGO-R
Depositing lab: Boris Fehse. Depositing organization: Universitaetsklinikum Hamburg-Eppendorf. Publication: A multicolor panel of novel lentiviral "gene ontology" (LeGO) vectors for functional gene analysis. Weber K, Bartsch U, Stocking C, Fehse B. Mol Ther. 2008 Apr . 16(4):698-706. 10.1038/mt.2008.6 PubMed 18362927.
Backbone
  Vector backbone: LeGO
  Backbone size w/o insert (bp): 6747
  Vector type: Mammalian Expression, Lentiviral
Growth in bacteria
  Bacterial resistance: Ampicillin, 100 μg/mL
  Growth temperature: 37°C
  Growth strain: Stbl3
  Growth instructions: Any (like TOP10, XL10-Gold or Stbl)
  Copy number: High Copy
Gene/Insert
  Gene/Insert name: U6 promoter, SFFV promoter, dsRed2
  Insert size (bp): 678
  Cloning method: Restriction Enzyme; 5′ cloning site BamHI (not destroyed); 3′ cloning site EcoRI (not destroyed)
  Sequencing primers: 5′ GAGCTCACAACCCCTCACTC
Resource information
  A portion of this plasmid was derived from a plasmid made by: The dsRed2 cDNA is from Clontech. The lenti backbone is a derivative of pLentiLox3.7 developed at the MIT (http://web.mit.edu/jacks-lab/protocols/pll37.htm).
Terms and licenses: Academic/Nonprofit Terms; Industry Terms: Not Available to Industry
Depositor comments: HIV-1 derived third generation lentiviral vector for shRNAs. Compatibel to shRNAs cloned in pSUPER (XbaI/XhoI). Use second generation (like psPAX2) or third generation (like pMDLg/pRRE + pRSV-Rev) systems for packaging in addition to a VSV-G expressing plasmid (or another envelope protein). Please visit the LeGO-Vector home page for more information: http://www.LentiGO-Vectors.de
How to cite: LeGO-R was a gift from Boris Fehse (Addgene plasmid # 27355 ; http://n2t.net/addgene:27355 ; RRID:Addgene_27355)
