>Addgene plasmid #27355 | LeGO-R | addgene partial sequence | sequence record 33672 | 27355 with DsRed1-N
TTGGTCACCTTCAGCTTCACGGTGTTGTGGCCCTCGTAGGGGCGGCCCTCGCCCTCGCCCTCGATCTCGA
ACTCGTGGCCGTTCACGGTGCCCTCCATGCGCACCTTGAAGCGCATGAACTCGGTGATGACGTTCTCGGA
GGAGGCCATGGTGGCGGGATCCGGGCGACTCAGTCAATCGGAGGACTGGCGCGCCGAGTGAGGGGTTGTG
AGCTCTTTTATAGAGCTCGGGAAGCAGAAGCGCGCGAACAGAAGCGAGAAGCAGGCTGATTGGTTAATTC
AAATAAGGCGCAGGGTCATTTCAGGTCCTTGGGGGAGCCTGGAAACATCTGATGGGTCTTAAGAAACTGC
TGAGGGTTGGGCCATATCTGGGGACCATCTGTTCTTGGCCTCGGGCCGGGGCCGAAACTGCGGTGACCAT
CTGTTCTTGGCCCCGGGCCGGGGCCGAAACTGCTCACCGCAGATATCCTGTTTGGCCCAACGTTAGCTAT
TTTCATGTACCCGCCCTTGATCTGAACTTCTCTATTCTTGGTTTGGTATTTTTCCATGCCTTGCAAAATG
GCGTTACTGCAGCTAGCTTGCCAAACCTACAGGTGGGGTCTTTCAGCGGCCGCTTAAGCTTGGAACCCTT
AATATAACTTCGTATAATGTATGCTATACGAAGTTATTAGGTCCCTCGACCTGCTGGAATCTCGTGAAGC
GAGCTTATCGATACCGTCGACCTCGAGGGTCACCGCGCGTTAACAAGGCTTTTCTCCAAGGGATATTTAT
AGTCTCAAAACACACAATTACTTTACAGTTAGGGTGAGTTTCCTTTTGTGCTGTTTTTTAAAATAATAAT
TTAGTATTTGTATCTC
